Addgene plasmid #115996: pSW648 - pREV>>
Purpose: destination vector for GreenGate cloning method, contains 2x a set of modules from A-F, "Driver line", tissues-specific promoter, Dex-inducible mTurquoise2 expression
Depositing lab: Sebastien Wolf. Depositing organization: Universitaet Heidelberg. Publication: A Comprehensive Toolkit for Inducible, Cell Type-Specific Gene Expression in Arabidopsis. Schurholz AK, Lopez-Salmeron V, Li Z, Forner J, Wenzl C, Gaillochet C, Augustin S, Vilches-Barro A, Fuchs M, Gebert M, Lohmann JU, Greb T, Wolf S. Plant Physiol. 2018 Jul 19. pii: pp.18.00463. doi: 10.1104/pp.18.00463. PubMed 30026289.
Backbone
  Vector backbone: Z001
  Vector type: Plant Expression
  Selectable markers: Sulfadiazine, mTurquoise
Growth in bacteria
  Bacterial resistance: Spectinomycin, 50 μg/mL
  Growth temperature: 37°C
  Growth strain: NEB Stable
  Copy number: High Copy
Gene/Insert
  Gene/Insert name: pREV:GR-LhG4:tRBCS:F-H adapter-H-A adapter::pOp4:SP(ER)-mTurquoise2-HDEL:tUBQ10::SulfR
  Species: A. thaliana (mustard weed)
  Insert size (bp): 8455
  Tag / fusion protein: SP(ER) (N terminal on insert); HDEL (C terminal on insert)
  Cloning method: Restriction Enzyme; 5′ cloning site Unknown (unknown if destroyed); 3′ cloning site Unknown (unknown if destroyed)
Terms and licenses: Academic/Nonprofit Terms; Industry Terms: Not Available to Industry
How to cite: pSW648 - pREV>> was a gift from Sebastien Wolf (Addgene plasmid # 115996 ; http://n2t.net/addgene:115996 ; RRID:Addgene_115996)
