[The description below was written by a language model from this plasmid's Addgene catalogue record and pLannotate feature annotations shown in this document.]
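Description:
pSW648 - pREV>> is a plant binary T-DNA vector assembled by GreenGate cloning in the Z001 destination backbone, intended as a cell type-specific, dexamethasone-inducible "driver line" construct for Arabidopsis thaliana. It is maintained in bacteria through a high-copy ColE1/pUC-type origin and selected with spectinomycin via aadA. It also carries a pSa origin, a replicon commonly used in small binary vectors for maintenance in Agrobacterium. The payload lies between nopaline-type left and right T-DNA border repeats and combines two sets of GreenGate A–F modules, joined through F-H and H-A adapters, for a recorded insert of about 8.5 kb.

The first transcription unit uses the tissue-specific REV promoter, which is named in the insert description but not annotated in the feature table, although an unannotated stretch precedes the first coding feature. This promoter drives GR-LhG4, a chimeric transcription factor made of a rat glucocorticoid receptor fragment, a lacI-derived DNA-binding portion and the GAL4 activation domain, terminated by the pea rbcS-E9 terminator. Dexamethasone binding to the GR portion releases the factor to act in the nucleus, where it binds the pOp4 promoter of the second unit, consisting of four lac operators upstream of a minimal CaMV 35S promoter. That promoter controls mTurquoise2 carrying an N-terminal signal peptide (annotated as a sweet potato sporamin fragment) and a C-terminal HDEL retention signal, giving an ER-localised cyan reporter, with a UBQ10 terminator listed in the record. Plant selection with sulfadiazine comes from a MAS promoter-driven sulI gene fused to an RbcS fragment, presumably a transit peptide, followed by a CaMV poly(A) signal. According to the record, the reporter marks where and when induction occurs. Such driver lines are typically used to trans-activate pOp-controlled effector genes in the promoter's expression domain.
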