Features (pLannotate 1.2.2; 22 found; start..end, strand, type, name):
    534..556     +  misc_feature   LB T-DNA repeat: left border repeat from nopaline C58 T-DNA (truncated)
   2777..3649    +  CDS            Nr3c1 (fragment): GCR_RAT - Also known as Grl. Experimental evidence at protein level: Swiss-Prot protein existence level 1. [Isoform A]: Has transcriptional activation and repression activity. Mediates glucocorticoid-induced apoptosis. Promotes accurate chromosome segregation during mitosis. May act as a tumor suppressor. May play a negative role in adipogenesis through the regulation of lipolytic and antilipogenic gene expression. From Rattus norvegicus (Rat).
   3659..4642    +  CDS            lacI (fragment): LACI_ECOLI - Experimental evidence at protein level: Swiss-Prot protein existence level 1. Repressor of the lactose operon. Binds allolactose as an inducer. From Escherichia coli (strain K12).
   4658..5002    +  CDS            GAL4 activation domain: activation domain of the GAL4 transcriptional activator; Saccharomyces cerevisiae GAL4 (truncated)
   5009..5650    +  terminator     E9 terminator: terminator and polyadenylation signal from the pea rbcS-E9 gene
   5756..5775    -  protein_bind   lac operator (symmetric): The lac repressor binds to the lac operator to inhibit transcription in E. coli. This inhibition can be relieved by adding lactose or isopropyl-β-D-thiogalactopyranoside (IPTG). The symmetric lac operator was optimized for tight binding of lac repressor. lac repressor encoded by lacI
   5808..5827    -  protein_bind   lac operator (symmetric): The lac repressor binds to the lac operator to inhibit transcription in E. coli. This inhibition can be relieved by adding lactose or isopropyl-β-D-thiogalactopyranoside (IPTG). The symmetric lac operator was optimized for tight binding of lac repressor. lac repressor encoded by lacI
   5860..5879    -  protein_bind   lac operator (symmetric): The lac repressor binds to the lac operator to inhibit transcription in E. coli. This inhibition can be relieved by adding lactose or isopropyl-β-D-thiogalactopyranoside (IPTG). The symmetric lac operator was optimized for tight binding of lac repressor. lac repressor encoded by lacI
   5912..5931    -  protein_bind   lac operator (symmetric): The lac repressor binds to the lac operator to inhibit transcription in E. coli. This inhibition can be relieved by adding lactose or isopropyl-β-D-thiogalactopyranoside (IPTG). The symmetric lac operator was optimized for tight binding of lac repressor. lac repressor encoded by lacI
   5955..6001    +  promoter       minimal CaMV 35S promoter: minimal 35S promoter from cauliflower mosaic virus
   6008..6076    +  CDS            SPOR1_IPOBA (fragment): Experimental evidence at transcript level: Swiss-Prot protein existence level 2. Major tuberous root protein. From Ipomoea batatas (Sweet potato) (Convolvulus batatas).
   6086..6802    +  CDS            mTurquoise2: mTurquoise2 is a basic (constitutively fluorescent) cyan fluorescent protein published in 2012, derived from Aequorea victoria. It is reported to be a rapidly-maturing monomer with very low acid sensitivity.
   7466..7846    +  promoter       MAS promoter: mannopine synthase promoter (Velten et al., 1984)
   7849..8022    +  CDS            RBCS.3A (fragment): RBS3_PEA - Experimental evidence at protein level: Swiss-Prot protein existence level 1. RuBisCO catalyzes two reactions: the carboxylation of D- ribulose 1,5-bisphosphate, the primary event in carbon dioxide fixation, as well as the oxidative fragmentation of the pentose substrate. Both reactions occur simultaneously and in competition at the same active site. Although the small subunit is not catalytic it is essential for maximal activity (Probable). Binds to abscisic acid (ABA); only half of the possible binding sites are occupied in the crystal; and there are indications this is a low affi
   8020..8856    +  CDS            sulI: DHP1_CORGT - Protein inferred from homology: Swiss-Prot protein existence level 3. Catalyzes the condensation of para-aminobenzoate (pABA) with 6-hydroxymethyl-7,8-dihydropterin diphosphate (DHPt-PP) to form 7,8- dihydropteroate (H2Pte), the immediate precursor of folate derivatives. From Corynebacterium glutamicum (Brevibacterium saccharolyticum).
   8871..8888    +  misc_feature   MCS (fragment): pUC18/19 multiple cloning site
   8927..9083    +  polyA_signal   CaMV poly(A) signal (fragment): cauliflower mosaic virus polyadenylation signal
   9139..9163    +  misc_feature   RB T-DNA repeat: right border repeat from nopaline C58 T-DNA
   9254..9842    -  rep_origin     ori: high-copy-number ColE1/pMB1/pBR322/pUC origin of replication
  10016..10801   -  CDS            aadA: S3AD_SHIFL - Experimental evidence at protein level: Swiss-Prot protein existence level 1. Mediates bacterial resistance to the antibiotics streptomycin and spectinomycin. From Shigella flexneri.
  10986..11087   +  CDS            TRA2_ECOLX (fragment): Protein predicted: Swiss-Prot protein existence level 4. Required for transposition of transposon Tn903. From Escherichia coli.
  11092..407     +  rep_origin     pSa ori (across the origin): origin of replication from bacterial plasmid pSa
>Addgene plasmid #115996 | pSW648 - pREV>> | depositor full sequence | sequence record 219999 | pSW648 - pREV>> sequence 11120 bps
TTTTTATCCCCGGAAGCCTGTGGATAGAGGGTAGTTATCCACGTGAAACCGCTAATGCCCCGCAAAGCCT
TGATTCACGGGGCTTTCCGGCCCGCTCCAAAAACTATCCACGTGAAATCGCTAATCAGGGTACGTGAAAT
CGCTAATCGGAGTACGTGAAATCGCTAATAAGGTCACGTGAAATCGCTAATCAAAAAGGCACGTGAGAAC
GCTAATAGCCCTTTCAGATCAACAGCTTGCAAACACCCCTCGCTCCGGCAAGTAGTTACAGCAAGTAGTA
TGTTCAATTAGCTTTTCAATTATGAATATATATATCAATTATTGGTCGCCCTTGGCTTGTGGACAATGCG
CTACGCGCACCGGCTCCGCCCGTGGACAACCGCAAGCGGTTGCCCACCGTCGAGCGCCTTTGCCCACAAC
CCGGCGGCCGGCCGCAACAGATCGTTTTATAAATTTTTTTTTTTGAAAAAGAAAAAGCCCGAAAGGCGGC
AACCTCTCGGGCTTCTGGATTTCCGATCCCCGGAATTAGATCTTGGCAGGATATATTGTGGTGTAACGTT
CTCGAACTAGGCTCGGACGAAGTAAGCGGCCGCAACCTTAATTAAACACGGCGCGCCAACAGCGATCGCA
CCAGGTACCACCTACACCTCTTTCTGATTACTAGCCCACTCTTTGGTGGTTCTTACATATCACACCTAAC
TATACTGTGTATCCTTGAAGTGAAAATCAAATTTACCATTCGTATCTTACTTACATACACTATTATTTTT
CCTTTTTTTTTTCACTCAAGGTCCTACTCTTTGATACCATAGCTATAATTTGGAAATAACTATTTACAGT
GTATTAATTATACCTAAACAGTTTAATCTGGACTAAATATTTAGATAGATGTTACAAATTTGGTTCGTCT
AATAAATGAAGACAAGACATGCTAACAAATAAAACACTACCACAAAGGGATAGTGAGAGAATGTGTTTTG
CAACAAGACATAACTTTGATTGCTTGATGTGTTAAAATGATTATGTCAGAGACAGAGAGCGATCATAGGC
TTTCTTTATTTCTAATAACGTCGATTTTCTTCTTCTTTTCTGGCGTTCAATAATGTCGAATTTTAATTCT
TGATTTTTGCAACTCTAAATATCCTTAACGACATTGAAGCATGGTGCATGTCGATCGTTAATAATAAAGT
TGAACAAAAATCTTGTTGAATTAATTACAAGCACAGCTTCAATAGCATAACTTTACGAGACGACCAGATC
TTATAGACGAGTTTCGCTTTTACTTTTTTAATGATTAAAACTTTCATCGGAGAACATAAGTCTTCCTCTT
AATTAAAATTACTACCCGTGCATAACTTCATTTTTTAAAACATCAATAATTAATATACGATTACAACCCT
AAAAATTAGTCACCCTATAGTACATAACAATGATGATAGTTTTTTCTTTTTGGTGTAATGTTAAAATAAA
ATGTTAGCCATATTAAACGATAGTTCTTTTAACTTAGCCATTGTAAGATATTTCTTACTTTAGTTTTTCC
GTAGAAGATATTCATTATGGTATGGATAGTATATACCTTAACTGAGTTTAAATATTGGATCAATACCATC
TAATAACACATATCTGATGTTCAATACTTAATAATTTTGCATAAATGTTAAGCGTGACAACTTAAAAAAA
AACACATCAACAGAGTAAAAACATATCTGTTAAATAAGAAAAATGTCATTTTTATAACACTTAAAAAAAA
ATGCATGAAGCGTTTCATAGTTTTTTTTTTTTTCAAAGTAATGTAGGCGTTAGATATTTCTTACAATTTT
TTGAAAAATATTTTTTATGTTGTGATTGGCTGATATCAGGTAACTAAAACTTCTTTAAAGAATTGAAGAA
AATTTGAAAAGTAAATAGATGGATTCCTATATTGTCATTTCAGAAAAACAGTAGGGACAACTTCGTAAAT
GATAGCCGTATTATTAAACAAATAAATTTAAATTAGAAAAAAGGAAAAAAACGCACCACTTTTCTTTTTC
GCTGATGCACAGCTTGTCGGTTTGCGTGCAAATCCTCTGTTTCACAATTTTTTCTTCTTCTCTTTCTCTC
TCTTCCTCTTTTATTCCTCTGTTCCAAAGTTCAGCAGAAGCAAACACACACATCACTTACTATCTCTCTC
TCCTTCTTCACTTTCTCACATAACCAAACTCTCTCTTTCTCTCTTTTTTTTGAAGTCTCCTTTGAAACTA
TAATTGCCCTTTAGTGTTGTTCGTTCAGAGTCTTCAAAACTTTTGCAGCTTCAATTGTACCTGGGTTTCT
TCTTCATTGTTCCTAAGGTTTCTGTGTCCTTCAATTCTTCTGATATAATGCTTCTTTAAGAGAGTTGACA
TCATCACTTTCTTGGGGTACTCTTCTCTGTTTCTCCCCAGAAAATCCAACTCTGTAATTTTGGGTCTTTA
TTCTGTTTTTCTCTTTGAAGAATCTTTAAAATTCTCAGATCTTCTGAATCTCTCTTCTTTAAAACTTTTT
TTAACTTTATTTTTTGTACTCGCTTCTTTGCCTTCATTTTTCTCGTATCCACATGTCGTTGGTCTTTCGC
TACAAGCCACGACCGTAGAATCTTCTTTTGTCTGAAAAGAATTACAATTTACGTTTCTCTTACGATACGA
CGGACTTTCCGAAGAAATTAATTTAAAGAGAAAAGAAGAAGAAGCCAAAGAAGAAGAAGAAGCTAGAAGA
AACAGTAAAGTTTGAGACTTTTTTTGAGGGTCGAGCTAAAAACACCATGGCTAGTGAAGCTCGAAAAACA
AAGAAAAAAATCAAAGGGATTCAGCAAGCCACTGCAGGAGTCTCACAAGACACTTCGGAAAATCCTAACA
AAACAATAGTTCCTGCAGCATTACCACAGCTCACCCCTACCTTGGTGTCACTGCTGGAGGTGATTGAACC
CGAGGTGTTGTATGCAGGATATGATAGCTCTGTTCCAGATTCAGCATGGAGAATTATGACCACACTCAAC
ATGTTAGGTGGGCGTCAAGTGATTGCAGCAGTGAAATGGGCAAAGGCGATACCAGGCTTCAGAAACTTAC
ACCTGGATGACCAAATGACCCTGCTACAGTACTCATGGATGTTTCTCATGGCATTTGCCCTGGGTTGGAG
ATCATACAGACAATCAAGTGGAAACCTGCTCTGCTTTGCTCCTGATCTGATTATTAATGAGCAGAGAATG
TCTCTACCCTGCATGTATGACCAATGTAAACACATGCTGTTTGTCTCCTCTGAATTACAAAGATTGCAGG
TATCCTATGAAGAGTATCTCTGTATGAAAACCTTACTGCTTCTCTCCTCAGTTCCTAAGGAAGGTCTGAA
GAGCCAAGAGTTATTTGATGAGATTCGAATGACTTATATCAAAGAGCTAGGAAAAGCCATCGTCAAAAGG
GAAGGGAACTCCAGTCAGAACTGGCAACGGTTTTACCAACTGACAAAGCTTCTGGACTCCATGCATGAGG
TGGTTGAGAATCTCCTTACCTACTGCTTCCAGACATTTTTGGATAAGACCATGAGTATTGAATTCCCAGA
GATGTTAGCTGAAATCATCACTAATCAGATACCAAAATATTCAAATGGAAATATCAAAAAGCTTCTGTTT
CATCAAAAATCTACTAGCAAACCGGTAACGTTATACGACGTCGCTGAATACGCCGGCGTTTCTCATCAAA
CCGTTTCTAGAGTGGTTAACCAGGCTTCACATGTTAGCGCTAAAACCCGGGAAAAAGTTGAAGCTGCCAT
GGCTGAGCTCAACTACATCCCGAACCGTGTTGCGCAGCAGCTGGCTGGTAAACAAAGCTTGCTGATCGGT
GTCGCGACCTCGAGCTTGGCCCTGCACGCGCCGTCGCAAATTGTCGCGGCGATTAAATCTCGCGCCGATC
AACTGGGTGCCAGCGTGGTGGTGTCGATGGTAGAACGAAGCGGCGTCGAAGCCTGTAAAGCGGCGGTGCA
CAATCTTCTCGCGCAACGCGTCAGTGGGCTGATCATTAACTATCCGCTGGATGACCAGGATGCCATTGCT
GTGGAAGCTGCCTGCACTAATGTTCCGGCGTTATTTCTTGATGTCTCTGACCAGACACCCATCAACAGTA
TTATTTTCTCCCATGAAGACGGTACGCGACTGGGCGTGGAGCATCTGGTCGCATTGGGTCACCAGCAAAT
CGCGCTGTTAGCGGGCCCATTAAGTTCTGTCTCGGCGCGTCTGCGTCTGGCTGGCTGGCATAAATATCTC
ACTCGCAATCAAATTCAGCCGATAGCGGAACGGGAAGGCGACTGGAGTGCCATGTCCGGTTTTCAACAAA
CCATGCAAATGCTGAATGAGGGCATCGTTCCCACTGCGATGCTGGTTGCCAACGATCAGATGGCGCTGGG
CGCAATGCGCGCCATTACCGAGTCCGGGCTGCGCGTTGGTGCGGATATCTCGGTAGTGGGATACGACGAT
ACCGAAGACAGCTCATGTTATATCCCGCCGTTAACCACCATCAAACAGGATTTTCGCCTGCTGGGGCAAA
CCAGCGTGGACCGCTTGCTGCAACTCTCTCAGGGCCAGGCGGTGAAGGGCAATCAGCTGTTGCCCGTCTC
ACTGGTGAAAAGAAAAACCACTAGTGGATCGGAATTCGCCAATTTTAATCAAAGTGGGAATATTGCTGAT
AGCTCATTGTCCTTCACTTTCACTAACAGTAGCAACGGTCCGAACCTCATAACAACTCAAACAAATTCTC
AAGCGCTTTCACAACCAATTGCCTCCTCTAACGTTCATGATAACTTCATGAATAATGAAATCACGGCTAG
TAAAATTGATGATGGTAATAATTCAAAACCACTGTCACCTGGTTGGACGGACCAAACTGCGTATAACGCG
TTTGGAATCACTACAGGGATGTTTAATACCACTACAATGGATGATGTATATAACTATCTATTCGATGATG
AAGATACCCCACCAAACCCAAAAAAAGAGTAACTGCAAAGCTTTCGTTCGTATCATCGGTTTCGACAACG
TTCGTCAAGTTCAATGCATCAGTTTCATTGCGCACACACCAGAATCCTACTGAGTTTGAGTATTATGGCA
TTGGGAAAACTGTTTTTCTTGTACCATTTGTTGTGCTTGTAATTTACTGTGTTTTTTATTCGGTTTTCGC
TATCGAACTGTGAAATGGAAATGGATGGAGAAGAGTTAATGAATGATATGGTCCTTTTGTTCATTCTCAA
ATTAATATTATTTGTTTTTTCTCTTATTTGTTGTGTGTTGAATTTGAAATTATAAGAGATATGCAAACAT
TTTGTTTTGAGTAAAAATGTGTCAAATCGTGGCCTCTAATGACCGAAGTTAATATGAGGAGTAAAACACT
TGTAGTTGTACCATTATGCTTATTCACTAGGCAACAAATATATTTTCAGACCTAGAAAAGCTGCAAATGT
TACTGAATACAAGTATGTCCTCTTGTGTTTTAGACATTTATGAACTTTCCTTTATGTAATTTTCCAGAAT
CCTTGTCAGATTCTAATCATTGCTTTATAATTATAGTTATACTCATGGATTTGTAGTTGAGTATGAAAAT
ATTTTTTAATGCATTTTATGACTTGCCAATTGATTGACAACATGCATCAATCGACTATGAGTAGGCAAGA
TGTTCTGTAGGGGCTATGATGCCTGGTCACAACCTATGCATATGTCGAGCTCAAGAAATCTAGAAAGAAG
AAAGGGAAGAGAAAGAATTGTGAGCGCTCACAATTGAAAGACTAGAAAGAAGAAAGGGAAGAGAAAGAAT
TGTGAGCGCTCACAATTGAAAGACTAGAAAGAAGAAAGGGAAGAGAAAGAATTGTGAGCGCTCACAATTG
AAAGACTAGAAAGAAGAAAGGGAAGAGAAAGAATTGTGAGCGCTCACAATTGAAAGACTAGTGGATCGAT
CTTCGCAAGACCCTTCCTCTATATAAGGAAGTTCATTTCATTTGGAGAGGACGAACAATGAAAGCCTTCA
CACTCGCTCTCTTCTTAGCTCTTTCCCTCTATCTCCTGCCCAATCCAGCCACTAGTGGCTCAACAATGGT
GAGCAAGGGCGAGGAGCTGTTCACCGGGGTGGTGCCCATCCTGGTCGAGCTGGACGGCGACGTAAACGGC
CACAAGTTCAGCGTGTCCGGCGAGGGCGAGGGCGATGCCACCTACGGCAAGCTGACCCTGAAGTTCATCT
GCACCACCGGCAAGCTGCCCGTGCCCTGGCCCACCCTCGTGACCACCCTGTCCTGGGGCGTGCAGTGCTT
CGCCCGCTACCCCGACCACATGAAGCAGCACGACTTCTTCAAGTCCGCCATGCCCGAAGGCTACGTCCAG
GAGCGCACCATCTTCTTCAAGGACGACGGCAACTACAAGACCCGCGCCGAGGTGAAGTTCGAGGGCGACA
CCCTGGTGAACCGCATCGAGCTGAAGGGCATCGACTTCAAGGAGGACGGCAACATCCTGGGGCACAAGCT
GGAGTACAACTACTTTAGCGACAACGTCTATATCACCGCCGACAAGCAGAAGAACGGCATCAAGGCCAAC
TTCAAGATCCGCCACAACATCGAGGACGGCGGCGTGCAGCTCGCCGACCACTACCAGCAGAACACCCCCA
TCGGCGACGGCCCCGTGCTGCTGCCCGACAACCACTACCTGAGCACCCAGTCCAAGCTGAGCAAAGACCC
CAACGAGAAGCGCGATCACATGGTCCTGCTGGAGTTCGTGACCGCCGCCGGGATCACTCTCGGCATGGAC
GAGCTGTACAAGTCAGGTCATGATGAGCTTTAGCTGCATCTCGTCTCTGTTATGCTTAAAAAGTTCAATG
TTTCGTTTCATGTAAAACTTTGGTGGTTTGTGTTTTGGGGCCTTGTATAATCCCTGATGAATAAGTGTTC
TACTATGTTTCCGTTCCTGTTATCTCTTTCTTTCTAATGACAAGTCGAACTTCTTCTTTATCATCGCTTC
GTTTTTATTATCTGTGCTTCTTTTGTTTAATACGCCTGCAAAGTGACTCGACTCTGTTTAGTGCAGTTCT
GCGAAACTTGTAAATAGTCCAATTGTTGGCCTCTAGTAATAGATGTAGCGAAAGTGTTGAGCTGTTGGGT
TCTAAGGATGGCTTGAACATGTTAATCTTTTAGGTTCTGAGTATGATGAACATTCGTTGTTGCTAAGAAA
TGCCTGTAATGTCCCACAAATGTAGAAAATGGTTCGTACCTTTGTCCAAGCATTGATATGTCTGATGAGA
GGAAACTGCAAGATACTGAGCTTGGTTTAACGAAGGAGAGGCAGTTTCTTCCTTCCAAAGCATTTCATTT
GACAATGCCTTGATCATCTTAAGTAGAGTTTCTGTTGTGGAAAGTTTGAAACTTTGAAGAAACGACTCTC
AAGTAAATTGATGATCACAAGTGAAAGTGTATGTTACTAGGATCCTTTTCAAATCAGTGCGCAAGACGTG
ACGTAAGTATCCGAGTCAGTTTTTATTTTTCTACTAATTTGGTCGTTTATTTCGGCGTGTAGGACATGGC
AACCGGGCCTGAATTTCGCGGGTATTCTGTTTCTATTCCAACTTTTTCTTGATCCGCAGCCATTAACGAC
TTTTGAATAGATACGCTGACACGCCAAGCCTCGCTAGTCAAAAGTGTACCAAACAACGCTTTACAGCAAG
AACGGAATGCGCGTGACGCTCGCGGTGACGCCATTTCGCCTTTTCAGAAATGGATAAATAGCCTTGCTTC
CTATTATATCTTCCCAAATTACCAATACATTACACTAGCATCTGAATTTCATAACCAATCTCGATACACC
AAATCGCCATGGCTTCTATGATATCCTCTTCAGCTGTGACTACAGTCAGCCGTGCTTCTACGGTGCAATC
GGCCGCGGTGGCTCCATTCGGCGGCCTCAAATCCATGACTGGATTCCCAGTTAAGAAGGTCAACACTGAC
ATTACTTCCATTACAAGCAATGGTGGAAGAGTAAAGTGCATGGTGACGGTGTTCGGCATTCTGAATCTCA
CCGAGGACTCCTTCTTCGATGAGAGCCGGCGGCTAGACCCCGCCGGCGCTGTCACCGCGGCGATCGAAAT
GCTGCGAGTCGGATCAGACGTCGTGGATGTCGGACCGGCCGCCAGCCATCCGGACGCGAGGCCTGTATCG
CCGGCCGATGAGATCAGACGTATTGCGCCGCTCTTAGACGCCCTGTCCGATCAGATGCACCGTGTTTCAA
TCGACAGCTTCCAACCGGAAACCCAGCGCTATGCGCTCAAGCGCGGCGTGGGCTACCTGAACGATATCCA
AGGATTTCCTGACCCTGCGCTCTATCCCGATATTGCTGAGGCGGACTGCAGGCTGGTGGTTATGCACTCA
GCGCAGCGGGATGGCATCGCCACCCGCACCGGTCACCTTCGACCCGAAGACGCGCTCGACGAGATTGTGC
GGTTCTTCGAGGCGCGGGTTTCCGCCTTGCGACGGAGCGGGGTCGCTGCCGACCGGCTCATCCTCGATCC
GGGGATGGGATTTTTCTTGAGCCCCGCACCGGAAACATCGCTGCACGTGCTGTCGAACCTTCAAAAGCTG
AAGTCGGCGTTGGGGCTTCCGCTACTTGTCTCGGTGTCGCGGAAATCCTTCTTGGGCGCCACCGTTGGCC
TTCCTGTAAAGGATCTGGGTCCAGCGAGCCTTGCGGCGGAACTTCACGCGATCGGCAATGGCGCTGACTA
CGTCCGCACCCACGCGCCTGGAGATCTGCGAAGCGCAATCACCATCTCGGAAACCCTCGCGAAATTTCGC
AGTCGCGACGCCAGAGACAGAGGGTTAGATCATGCCTAGCTTGGCTGCAGGTCGACCTGCAGGCATGCCC
GCTGAAATCACCAGTCTCTCTCTACAAATCTATCTCTCTCTATAATAATGTGTGAGTAGTTCCCAGATAA
GGGAATTAGGGTTCTTATAGGGTTTCGCTCATGTGTTGAGCATATAAGAAACCCTTAGTATGTATTTGTA
TTTGTAAAATACTTCTATCAATAAAATTTCTAATTCCTAAAACCAAAATCCAGGGGTACCGTATTCTAGA
CCAAGCATGCACAGCTGGCGTTCTCAGCCAGATCCCCTTGACAGGATATATTGGCGGGTAAACTAAGTCG
CTGTATGTGTTTGTTTGAGATCTCATGTGAGCAAAAGGCCAGCAAAAGGCCAGGAACCGTAAAAAGGCCG
CGTTGCTGGCGTTTTTCCATAGGCTCCGCCCCCCTGACGAGCATCACAAAAATCGACGCTCAAGTCAGAG
GTGGCGAAACCCGACAGGACTATAAAGATACCAGGCGTTTCCCCCTGGAAGCTCCCTCGTGCGCTCTCCT
GTTCCGACCCTGCCGCTTACCGGATACCTGTCCGCCTTTCTCCCTTCGGGAAGCGTGGCGCTTTCTCATA
GCTCACGCTGTAGGTATCTCAGTTCGGTGTAGGTCGTTCGCTCCAAGCTGGGCTGTGTGCACGAACCCCC
CGTTCAGCCCGACCGCTGCGCCTTATCCGGTAACTATCGTCTTGAGTCCAACCCGGTAAGACACGACTTA
TCGCCACTGGCAGCAGCCACTGGTAACAGGATTAGCAGAGCGAGGTATGTAGGCGGTGCTACAGAGTTCT
TGAAGTGGTGGCCTAACTACGGCTACACTAGAAGAACAGTATTTGGTATCTGCGCTCTGCTGAAGCCAGT
TACCTTCGGAAGAAGAGTTGGTAGCTCTTGATCCGGCAAACAAACCACCGCTGGTAGCGGTGGTTTTTTT
GTTTGCAAGCAGCAGATTACGCGCAGAAAAAAAGGATCTCAAGAAGATCCTTTGATCTTTTCTACGGGGT
CTGACGCTCAGTGGAACGAAAACTCACGTTAAGGGATTTTGGTCATGAGATTATCAAAAAGGATCTTCAC
CTAGATCCTTTTAAATTAAAAATGAAGTTTTAAATCAATCTAAAGTATATATGTGTAACATTGGTCTAGT
GATTATTTGCCGACTACCTTGGTGATCTCGCCTTTCACGTAGTGAACAAATTCTTCCAACTGATCTGCGC
GCGAGGCCAAGCGATCTTCTTGTCCAAGATAAGCCTGCCTAGCTTCAAGTATGACGGGCTGATACTGGGC
CGGCAGGCGCTCCATTGCCCAGTCGGCAGCGACATCCTTCGGCGCGATTTTGCCGGTTACTGCGCTGTAC
CAAATGCGGGACAACGTAAGCACTACATTTCGCTCATCGCCAGCCCAGTCGGGCGGCGAGTTCCATAGCG
TTAAGGTTTCATTTAGCGCCTCAAATAGATCCTGTTCAGGAACCGGATCAAAGAGTTCCTCCGCCGCTGG
ACCTACCAAGGCAACGCTATGTTCTCTTGCTTTTGTCAGCAAGATAGCCAGATCAATGTCGATCGTGGCT
GGCTCGAAGATACCTGCAAGAATGTCATTGCGCTGCCATTCTCCAAATTGCAGTTCGCGCTTAGCTGGAT
AACGCCACGGAATGATGTCGTCGTGCACAACAATGGTGACTTCTACAGCGCGGAGAATCTCGCTCTCTCC
AGGGGAAGCCGAAGTTTCCAAAAGGTCGTTGATCAAAGCTCGCCGCGTTGTTTCATCAAGCCTTACGGTC
ACCGTAACCAGCAAATCAATATCACTGTGTGGCTTCAGGCCGCCATCCACTGCGGAGCCGTACAAATGTA
CGGCCAGCAACGTCGGTTCGAGATGGCGCTCGATGACGCCAACTACCTCTGATAGTTGAGTCGATACTTC
GGCGATCACCGCTTCCCTCATAACACCCCTTGTATTACTGTTTATGTAAGCAGACAGTTTTATTGTTCAT
GATGATATATTTTTATCTTGTGCAATGTAACATCAGAGATTTTGAGACACAACGTGGCTTTGTTGAATAA
ATCGAACTTTTGCTGAGTTGAAGGATCAGATCACGCATCTTCCCGACAACGCAGACCGTTCCGTGGCAAA
GCAAAAGTTCAAAATCACCAACTGGTCCACCTACAACAAAGCTCTCATCAACCGTGGCTCCCTCACTTTC
TGGCTGGATGATGGGGCGATTCAGGCGATCCCCATCCAACAGCCCGCCGTCGAGCGGGCT
