Features (pLannotate 1.2.2; 22 found; start..end, strand, type, name):
    534..556     +  misc_feature   LB T-DNA repeat: left border repeat from nopaline C58 T-DNA (truncated)
   2777..3649    +  CDS            Nr3c1 (fragment): GCR_RAT - Also known as Grl. Experimental evidence at protein level: Swiss-Prot protein existence level 1. [Isoform A]: Has transcriptional activation and repression activity. Mediates glucocorticoid-induced apoptosis. Promotes accurate chromosome segregation during mitosis. May act as a tumor suppressor. May play a negative role in adipogenesis through the regulation of lipolytic and antilipogenic gene expression. From Rattus norvegicus (Rat).
   3659..4642    +  CDS            lacI (fragment): LACI_ECOLI - Experimental evidence at protein level: Swiss-Prot protein existence level 1. Repressor of the lactose operon. Binds allolactose as an inducer. From Escherichia coli (strain K12).
   4658..5002    +  CDS            GAL4 activation domain: activation domain of the GAL4 transcriptional activator; Saccharomyces cerevisiae GAL4 (truncated)
   5009..5650    +  terminator     E9 terminator: terminator and polyadenylation signal from the pea rbcS-E9 gene
   5756..5775    -  protein_bind   lac operator (symmetric): The lac repressor binds to the lac operator to inhibit transcription in E. coli. This inhibition can be relieved by adding lactose or isopropyl-β-D-thiogalactopyranoside (IPTG). The symmetric lac operator was optimized for tight binding of lac repressor. lac repressor encoded by lacI
   5808..5827    -  protein_bind   lac operator (symmetric): The lac repressor binds to the lac operator to inhibit transcription in E. coli. This inhibition can be relieved by adding lactose or isopropyl-β-D-thiogalactopyranoside (IPTG). The symmetric lac operator was optimized for tight binding of lac repressor. lac repressor encoded by lacI
   5860..5879    -  protein_bind   lac operator (symmetric): The lac repressor binds to the lac operator to inhibit transcription in E. coli. This inhibition can be relieved by adding lactose or isopropyl-β-D-thiogalactopyranoside (IPTG). The symmetric lac operator was optimized for tight binding of lac repressor. lac repressor encoded by lacI
   5912..5931    -  protein_bind   lac operator (symmetric): The lac repressor binds to the lac operator to inhibit transcription in E. coli. This inhibition can be relieved by adding lactose or isopropyl-β-D-thiogalactopyranoside (IPTG). The symmetric lac operator was optimized for tight binding of lac repressor. lac repressor encoded by lacI
   5955..6001    +  promoter       minimal CaMV 35S promoter: minimal 35S promoter from cauliflower mosaic virus
   6008..6076    +  CDS            SPOR1_IPOBA (fragment): Experimental evidence at transcript level: Swiss-Prot protein existence level 2. Major tuberous root protein. From Ipomoea batatas (Sweet potato) (Convolvulus batatas).
   6086..6802    +  CDS            mTurquoise2: mTurquoise2 is a basic (constitutively fluorescent) cyan fluorescent protein published in 2012, derived from Aequorea victoria. It is reported to be a rapidly-maturing monomer with very low acid sensitivity.
   7466..7846    +  promoter       MAS promoter: mannopine synthase promoter (Velten et al., 1984)
   7849..8022    +  CDS            RBCS.3A (fragment): RBS3_PEA - Experimental evidence at protein level: Swiss-Prot protein existence level 1. RuBisCO catalyzes two reactions: the carboxylation of D- ribulose 1,5-bisphosphate, the primary event in carbon dioxide fixation, as well as the oxidative fragmentation of the pentose substrate. Both reactions occur simultaneously and in competition at the same active site. Although the small subunit is not catalytic it is essential for maximal activity (Probable). Binds to abscisic acid (ABA); only half of the possible binding sites are occupied in the crystal; and there are indications this is a low affi
   8020..8856    +  CDS            sulI: DHP1_CORGT - Protein inferred from homology: Swiss-Prot protein existence level 3. Catalyzes the condensation of para-aminobenzoate (pABA) with 6-hydroxymethyl-7,8-dihydropterin diphosphate (DHPt-PP) to form 7,8- dihydropteroate (H2Pte), the immediate precursor of folate derivatives. From Corynebacterium glutamicum (Brevibacterium saccharolyticum).
   8871..8888    +  misc_feature   MCS (fragment): pUC18/19 multiple cloning site
   8927..9083    +  polyA_signal   CaMV poly(A) signal (fragment): cauliflower mosaic virus polyadenylation signal
   9139..9163    +  misc_feature   RB T-DNA repeat: right border repeat from nopaline C58 T-DNA
   9254..9842    -  rep_origin     ori: high-copy-number ColE1/pMB1/pBR322/pUC origin of replication
  10016..10801   -  CDS            aadA: S3AD_SHIFL - Experimental evidence at protein level: Swiss-Prot protein existence level 1. Mediates bacterial resistance to the antibiotics streptomycin and spectinomycin. From Shigella flexneri.
  10986..11087   +  CDS            TRA2_ECOLX (fragment): Protein predicted: Swiss-Prot protein existence level 4. Required for transposition of transposon Tn903. From Escherichia coli.
  11092..407     +  rep_origin     pSa ori (across the origin): origin of replication from bacterial plasmid pSa
>Addgene plasmid #115996 | pSW648 - pREV>> | addgene full sequence | sequence record 242815 | Addgene NGS Result
TTTTTATCCCCGGAAGCCTGTGGATAGAGGGTAGTTATCCACGTGAAACCGCTAATGCCCCGCAAAGCCT
TGATTCACGGGGCTTTCCGGCCCGCTCCAAAAACTATCCACGTGAAATCGCTAATCAGGGTACGTGAAAT
CGCTAATCGGAGTACGTGAAATCGCTAATAAGGTCACGTGAAATCGCTAATCAAAAAGGCACGTGAGAAC
GCTAATAGCCCTTTCAGATCAACAGCTTGCAAACACCCCTCGCTCCGGCAAGTAGTTACAGCAAGTAGTA
TGTTCAATTAGCTTTTCAATTATGAATATATATATCAATTATTGGTCGCCCTTGGCTTGTGGACAATGCG
CTACGCGCACCGGCTCCGCCCGTGGACAACCGCAAGCGGTTGCCCACCGTCGAGCGCCTTTGCCCACAAC
CCGGCGGCCGGCCGCAACAGATCGTTTTATAAATTTTTTTTTTTGAAAAAGAAAAAGCCCGAAAGGCGGC
AACCTCTCGGGCTTCTGGATTTCCGATCCCCGGAATTAGATCTTGGCAGGATATATTGTGGTGTAACGTT
CTCGAACTAGGCTCGGACGAAGTAAGCGGCCGCAACCTTAATTAAACACGGCGCGCCAACAGCGATCGCA
CCAGGTACCACCTACACCTCTTTCTGATTACTAGCCCACTCTTTGGTGGTTCTTACATATCACACCTAAC
TATACTGTGTATCCTTGAAGTGAAAATCAAATTTACCATTCGTATCTTACTTACATACACTATTATTTTT
CCTTTTTTTTTTCACTCAAGGTCCTACTCTTTGATACCATAGCTATAATTTGGAAATAACTATTTACAGT
GTATTAATTATACCTAAACAGTTTAATCTGGACTAAATATTTAGATAGATGTTACAAATTTGGTTCGTCT
AATAAATGAAGACAAGACATGCTAACAAATAAAACACTACCACAAAGGGATAGTGAGAGAATGTGTTTTG
CAACAAGACATAACTTTGATTGCTTGATGTGTTAAAATGATTATGTCAGAGACAGAGAGCGATCATAGGC
TTTCTTTATTTCTAATAACGTCGATTTTCTTCTTCTTTTCTGGCGTTCAATAATGTCGAATTTTAATTCT
TGATTTTTGCAACTCTAAATATCCTTAACGACATTGAAGCATGGTGCATGTCGATCGTTAATAATAAAGT
TGAACAAAAATCTTGTTGAATTAATTACAAGCACAGCTTCAATAGCATAACTTTACGAGACGACCAGATC
TTATAGACGAGTTTCGCTTTTACTTTTTTAATGATTAAAACTTTCATCGGAGAACATAAGTCTTCCTCTT
AATTAAAATTACTACCCGTGCATAACTTCATTTTTTAAAACATCAATAATTAATATACGATTACAACCCT
AAAAATTAGTCACCCTATAGTACATAACAATGATGATAGTTTTTTCTTTTTGGTGTAATGTTAAAATAAA
ATGTTAGCCATATTAAACGATAGTTCTTTTAACTTAGCCATTGTAAGATATTTCTTACTTTAGTTTTTCC
GTAGAAGATATTCATTATGGTATGGATAGTATATACCTTAACTGAGTTTAAATATTGGATCAATACCATC
TAATAACACATATCTGATGTTCAATACTTAATAATTTTGCATAAATGTTAAGCGTGACAACTTAAAAAAA
AACACATCAACAGAGTAAAAACATATCTGTTAAATAAGAAAAATGTCATTTTTATAACACTTAAAAAAAA
ATGCATGAAGCGTTTCATAGTTTTTTTTTTTTTCAAAGTAATGTAGGCGTTAGATATTTCTTACAATTTT
TTGAAAAATATTTTTTATGTTGTGATTGGCTGATATCAGGTAACTAAAACTTCTTTAAAGAATTGAAGAA
AATTTGAAAAGTAAATAGATGGATTCCTATATTGTCATTTCAGAAAAACAGTAGGGACAACTTCGTAAAT
GATAGCCGTATTATTAAACAAATAAATTTAAATTAGAAAAAAGGAAAAAAACGCACCACTTTTCTTTTTC
GCTGATGCACAGCTTGTCGGTTTGCGTGCAAATCCTCTGTTTCACAATTTTTTCTTCTTCTCTTTCTCTC
TCTTCCTCTTTTATTCCTCTGTTCCAAAGTTCAGCAGAAGCAAACACACACATCACTTACTATCTCTCTC
TCCTTCTTCACTTTCTCACATAACCAAACTCTCTCTTTCTCTCTTTTTTTTGAAGTCTCCTTTGAAACTA
TAATTGCCCTTTAGTGTTGTTCGTTCAGAGTCTTCAAAACTTTTGCAGCTTCAATTGTACCTGGGTTTCT
TCTTCATTGTTCCTAAGGTTTCTGTGTCCTTCAATTCTTCTGATATAATGCTTCTTTAAGAGAGTTGACA
TCATCACTTTCTTGGGGTACTCTTCTCTGTTTCTCCCCAGAAAATCCAACTCTGTAATTTTGGGTCTTTA
TTCTGTTTTTCTCTTTGAAGAATCTTTAAAATTCTCAGATCTTCTGAATCTCTCTTCTTTAAAACTTTTT
TTAACTTTATTTTTTGTACTCGCTTCTTTGCCTTCATTTTTCTCGTATCCACATGTCGTTGGTCTTTCGC
TACAAGCCACGACCGTAGAATCTTCTTTTGTCTGAAAAGAATTACAATTTACGTTTCTCTTACGATACGA
CGGACTTTCCGAAGAAATTAATTTAAAGAGAAAAGAAGAAGAAGCCAAAGAAGAAGAAGAAGCTAGAAGA
AACAGTAAAGTTTGAGACTTTTTTTGAGGGTCGAGCTAAAAACACAATGGCTAGTGAAGCTCGAAAAACA
AAGAAAAAAATCAAAGGGATTCAGCAAGCCACTGCAGGAGTCTCACAAGACACTTCGGAAAATCCTAACA
AAACAATAGTTCCTGCAGCATTACCACAGCTCACCCCTACCTTGGTGTCACTGCTGGAGGTGATTGAACC
CGAGGTGTTGTATGCAGGATATGATAGCTCTGTTCCAGATTCAGCATGGAGAATTATGACCACACTCAAC
ATGTTAGGTGGGCGTCAAGTGATTGCAGCAGTGAAATGGGCAAAGGCGATACCAGGCTTCAGAAACTTAC
ACCTGGATGACCAAATGACCCTGCTACAGTACTCATGGATGTTTCTCATGGCATTTGCCCTGGGTTGGAG
ATCATACAGACAATCAAGTGGAAACCTGCTCTGCTTTGCTCCTGATCTGATTATTAATGAGCAGAGAATG
TCTCTACCCTGCATGTATGACCAATGTAAACACATGCTGTTTGTCTCCTCTGAATTACAAAGATTGCAGG
TATCCTATGAAGAGTATCTCTGTATGAAAACCTTACTGCTTCTCTCCTCAGTTCCTAAGGAAGGTCTGAA
GAGCCAAGAGTTATTTGATGAGATTCGAATGACTTATATCAAAGAGCTAGGAAAAGCCATCGTCAAAAGG
GAAGGGAACTCCAGTCAGAACTGGCAACGGTTTTACCAACTGACAAAGCTTCTGGACTCCATGCATGAGG
TGGTTGAGAATCTCCTTACCTACTGCTTCCAGACATTTTTGGATAAGACCATGAGTATTGAATTCCCAGA
GATGTTAGCTGAAATCATCACTAATCAGATACCAAAATATTCAAATGGAAATATCAAAAAGCTTCTGTTT
CATCAAAAATCTACTAGCAAACCGGTAACGTTATACGACGTCGCTGAATACGCCGGCGTTTCTCATCAAA
CCGTTTCTAGAGTGGTTAACCAGGCTTCACATGTTAGCGCTAAAACCCGGGAAAAAGTTGAAGCTGCCAT
GGCTGAGCTCAACTACATCCCGAACCGTGTTGCGCAGCAGCTGGCTGGTAAACAAAGCTTGCTGATCGGT
GTCGCGACCTCGAGCTTGGCCCTGCACGCGCCGTCGCAAATTGTCGCGGCGATTAAATCTCGCGCCGATC
AACTGGGTGCCAGCGTGGTGGTGTCGATGGTAGAACGAAGCGGCGTCGAAGCCTGTAAAGCGGCGGTGCA
CAATCTTCTCGCGCAACGCGTCAGTGGGCTGATCATTAACTATCCGCTGGATGACCAGGATGCCATTGCT
GTGGAAGCTGCCTGCACTAATGTTCCGGCGTTATTTCTTGATGTCTCTGACCAGACACCCATCAACAGTA
TTATTTTCTCCCATGAAGACGGTACGCGACTGGGCGTGGAGCATCTGGTCGCATTGGGTCACCAGCAAAT
CGCGCTGTTAGCGGGCCCATTAAGTTCTGTCTCGGCGCGTCTGCGTCTGGCTGGCTGGCATAAATATCTC
ACTCGCAATCAAATTCAGCCGATAGCGGAACGGGAAGGCGACTGGAGTGCCATGTCCGGTTTTCAACAAA
CCATGCAAATGCTGAATGAGGGCATCGTTCCCACTGCGATGCTGGTTGCCAACGATCAGATGGCGCTGGG
CGCAATGCGCGCCATTACCGAGTCCGGGCTGCGCGTTGGTGCGGATATCTCGGTAGTGGGATACGACGAT
ACCGAAGACAGCTCATGTTATATCCCGCCGTTAACCACCATCAAACAGGATTTTCGCCTGCTGGGGCAAA
CCAGCGTGGACCGCTTGCTGCAACTCTCTCAGGGCCAGGCGGTGAAGGGCAATCAGCTGTTGCCCGTCTC
ACTGGTGAAAAGAAAAACCACTAGTGGATCGGAATTCGCCAATTTTAATCAAAGTGGGAATATTGCTGAT
AGCTCATTGTCCTTCACTTTCACTAACAGTAGCAACGGTCCGAACCTCATAACAACTCAAACAAATTCTC
AAGCGCTTTCACAACCAATTGCCTCCTCTAACGTTCATGATAACTTCATGAATAATGAAATCACGGCTAG
TAAAATTGATGATGGTAATAATTCAAAACCACTGTCACCTGGTTGGACGGACCAAACTGCGTATAACGCG
TTTGGAATCACTACAGGGATGTTTAATACCACTACAATGGATGATGTATATAACTATCTATTCGATGATG
AAGATACCCCACCAAACCCAAAAAAAGAGTAACTGCAAAGCTTTCGTTCGTATCATCGGTTTCGACAACG
TTCGTCAAGTTCAATGCATCAGTTTCATTGCGCACACACCAGAATCCTACTGAGTTTGAGTATTATGGCA
TTGGGAAAACTGTTTTTCTTGTACCATTTGTTGTGCTTGTAATTTACTGTGTTTTTTATTCGGTTTTCGC
TATCGAACTGTGAAATGGAAATGGATGGAGAAGAGTTAATGAATGATATGGTCCTTTTGTTCATTCTCAA
ATTAATATTATTTGTTTTTTCTCTTATTTGTTGTGTGTTGAATTTGAAATTATAAGAGATATGCAAACAT
TTTGTTTTGAGTAAAAATGTGTCAAATCGTGGCCTCTAATGACCGAAGTTAATATGAGGAGTAAAACACT
TGTAGTTGTACCATTATGCTTATTCACTAGGCAACAAATATATTTTCAGACCTAGAAAAGCTGCAAATGT
TACTGAATACAAGTATGTCCTCTTGTGTTTTAGACATTTATGAACTTTCCTTTATGTAATTTTCCAGAAT
CCTTGTCAGATTCTAATCATTGCTTTATAATTATAGTTATACTCATGGATTTGTAGTTGAGTATGAAAAT
ATTTTTTAATGCATTTTATGACTTGCCAATTGATTGACAACATGCATCAATCGACTATGAGTAGGCAAGA
TGTTCTGTAGGGGCTATGATGCCTGGTCACAACCTATGCATATGTCGAGCTCAAGAAATCTAGAAAGAAG
AAAGGGAAGAGAAAGAATTGTGAGCGCTCACAATTGAAAGACTAGAAAGAAGAAAGGGAAGAGAAAGAAT
TGTGAGCGCTCACAATTGAAAGACTAGAAAGAAGAAAGGGAAGAGAAAGAATTGTGAGCGCTCACAATTG
AAAGACTAGAAAGAAGAAAGGGAAGAGAAAGAATTGTGAGCGCTCACAATTGAAAGACTAGTGGATCGAT
CTTCGCAAGACCCTTCCTCTATATAAGGAAGTTCATTTCATTTGGAGAGGACGAACAATGAAAGCCTTCA
CACTCGCTCTCTTCTTAGCTCTTTCCCTCTATCTCCTGCCCAATCCAGCCACTAGTGGCTCAACAATGGT
GAGCAAGGGCGAGGAGCTGTTCACCGGGGTGGTGCCCATCCTGGTCGAGCTGGACGGCGACGTAAACGGC
CACAAGTTCAGCGTGTCCGGCGAGGGCGAGGGCGATGCCACCTACGGCAAGCTGACCCTGAAGTTCATCT
GCACCACCGGCAAGCTGCCCGTGCCCTGGCCCACCCTCGTGACCACCCTGTCCTGGGGCGTGCAGTGCTT
CGCCCGCTACCCCGACCACATGAAGCAGCACGACTTCTTCAAGTCCGCCATGCCCGAAGGCTACGTCCAG
GAGCGCACCATCTTCTTCAAGGACGACGGCAACTACAAGACCCGCGCCGAGGTGAAGTTCGAGGGCGACA
CCCTGGTGAACCGCATCGAGCTGAAGGGCATCGACTTCAAGGAGGACGGCAACATCCTGGGGCACAAGCT
GGAGTACAACTACTTTAGCGACAACGTCTATATCACCGCCGACAAGCAGAAGAACGGCATCAAGGCCAAC
TTCAAGATCCGCCACAACATCGAGGACGGCGGCGTGCAGCTCGCCGACCACTACCAGCAGAACACCCCCA
TCGGCGACGGCCCCGTGCTGCTGCCCGACAACCACTACCTGAGCACCCAGTCCAAGCTGAGCAAAGACCC
CAACGAGAAGCGCGATCACATGGTCCTGCTGGAGTTCGTGACCGCCGCCGGGATCACTCTCGGCATGGAC
GAGCTGTACAAGTCAGGTCATGATGAGCTTTAGCTGCATCTCGTCTCTGTTATGCTTAAGAAGTTCAATG
TTTCGTTTCATGTAAAACTTTGGTGGTTTGTGTTTTGGGGCCTTGTATAATCCCTGATGAATAAGTGTTC
TACTATGTTTCCGTTCCTGTTATCTCTTTCTTTCTAATGACAAGTCGAACTTCTTCTTTATCATCGCTTC
GTTTTTATTATCTGTGCTTCTTTTGTTTAATACGCCTGCAAAGTGACTCGACTCTGTTTAGTGCAGTTCT
GCGAAACTTGTAAATAGTCCAATTGTTGGCCTCTAGTAATAGATGTAGCGAAAGTGTTGAGCTGTTGGGT
TCTAAGGATGGCTTGAACATGTTAATCTTTTAGGTTCTGAGTATGATGAACATTCGTTGTTGCTAAGAAA
TGCCTGTAATGTCCCACAAATGTAGAAAATGGTTCGTACCTTTGTCCAAGCATTGATATGTCTGATGAGA
GGAAACTGCAAGATACTGAGCTTGGTTTAACGAAGGAGAGGCAGTTTCTTCCTTCCAAAGCATTTCATTT
GACAATGCCTTGATCATCTTAAGTAGAGTTTCTGTTGTGGAAAGTTTGAAACTTTGAAGAAACGACTCTC
AAGTAAATTGATGATCACAAGTGAAAGTGTATGTTACTAGGATCCTTTTCAAATCAGTGCGCAAGACGTG
ACGTAAGTATCCGAGTCAGTTTTTATTTTTCTACTAATTTGGTCGTTTATTTCGGCGTGTAGGACATGGC
AACCGGGCCTGAATTTCGCGGGTATTCTGTTTCTATTCCAACTTTTTCTTGATCCGCAGCCATTAACGAC
TTTTGAATAGATACGCTGACACGCCAAGCCTCGCTAGTCAAAAGTGTACCAAACAACGCTTTACAGCAAG
AACGGAATGCGCGTGACGCTCGCGGTGACGCCATTTCGCCTTTTCAGAAATGGATAAATAGCCTTGCTTC
CTATTATATCTTCCCAAATTACCAATACATTACACTAGCATCTGAATTTCATAACCAATCTCGATACACC
AAATCGCCATGGCTTCTATGATATCCTCTTCAGCTGTGACTACAGTCAGCCGTGCTTCTACGGTGCAATC
GGCCGCGGTGGCTCCATTCGGCGGCCTCAAATCCATGACTGGATTCCCAGTTAAGAAGGTCAACACTGAC
ATTACTTCCATTACAAGCAATGGTGGAAGAGTAAAGTGCATGGTGACGGTGTTCGGCATTCTGAATCTCA
CCGAGGACTCCTTCTTCGATGAGAGCCGGCGGCTAGACCCCGCCGGCGCTGTCACCGCGGCGATCGAAAT
GCTGCGAGTCGGATCAGACGTCGTGGATGTCGGACCGGCCGCCAGCCATCCGGACGCGAGGCCTGTATCG
CCGGCCGATGAGATCAGACGTATTGCGCCGCTCTTAGACGCCCTGTCCGATCAGATGCACCGTGTTTCAA
TCGACAGCTTCCAACCGGAAACCCAGCGCTATGCGCTCAAGCGCGGCGTGGGCTACCTGAACGATATCCA
AGGATTTCCTGACCCTGCGCTCTATCCCGATATTGCTGAGGCGGACTGCAGGCTGGTGGTTATGCACTCA
GCGCAGCGGGATGGCATCGCCACCCGCACCGGTCACCTTCGACCCGAAGACGCGCTCGACGAGATTGTGC
GGTTCTTCGAGGCGCGGGTTTCCGCCTTGCGACGGAGCGGGGTCGCTGCCGACCGGCTCATCCTCGATCC
GGGGATGGGATTTTTCTTGAGCCCCGCACCGGAAACATCGCTGCACGTGCTGTCGAACCTTCAAAAGCTG
AAGTCGGCGTTGGGGCTTCCGCTACTTGTCTCGGTGTCGCGGAAATCCTTCTTGGGCGCCACCGTTGGCC
TTCCTGTAAAGGATCTGGGTCCAGCGAGCCTTGCGGCGGAACTTCACGCGATCGGCAATGGCGCTGACTA
CGTCCGCACCCACGCGCCTGGAGATCTGCGAAGCGCAATCACCATCTCGGAAACCCTCGCGAAATTTCGC
AGTCGCGACGCCAGAGACAGAGGGTTAGATCATGCCTAGCTTGGCTGCAGGTCGACCTGCAGGCATGCCC
GCTGAAATCACCAGTCTCTCTCTACAAATCTATCTCTCTCTATAATAATGTGTGAGTAGTTCCCAGATAA
GGGAATTAGGGTTCTTATAGGGTTTCGCTCATGTGTTGAGCATATAAGAAACCCTTAGTATGTATTTGTA
TTTGTAAAATACTTCTATCAATAAAATTTCTAATTCCTAAAACCAAAATCCAGGGGTACCGTATTCTAGA
CCAAGCATGCACAGCTGGCGTTCTCAGCCAGATCCCCTTGACAGGATATATTGGCGGGTAAACTAAGTCG
CTGTATGTGTTTGTTTGAGATCTCATGTGAGCAAAAGGCCAGCAAAAGGCCAGGAACCGTAAAAAGGCCG
CGTTGCTGGCGTTTTTCCATAGGCTCCGCCCCCCTGACGAGCATCACAAAAATCGACGCTCAAGTCAGAG
GTGGCGAAACCCGACAGGACTATAAAGATACCAGGCGTTTCCCCCTGGAAGCTCCCTCGTGCGCTCTCCT
GTTCCGACCCTGCCGCTTACCGGATACCTGTCCGCCTTTCTCCCTTCGGGAAGCGTGGCGCTTTCTCATA
GCTCACGCTGTAGGTATCTCAGTTCGGTGTAGGTCGTTCGCTCCAAGCTGGGCTGTGTGCACGAACCCCC
CGTTCAGCCCGACCGCTGCGCCTTATCCGGTAACTATCGTCTTGAGTCCAACCCGGTAAGACACGACTTA
TCGCCACTGGCAGCAGCCACTGGTAACAGGATTAGCAGAGCGAGGTATGTAGGCGGTGCTACAGAGTTCT
TGAAGTGGTGGCCTAACTACGGCTACACTAGAAGAACAGTATTTGGTATCTGCGCTCTGCTGAAGCCAGT
TACCTTCGGAAGAAGAGTTGGTAGCTCTTGATCCGGCAAACAAACCACCGCTGGTAGCGGTGGTTTTTTT
GTTTGCAAGCAGCAGATTACGCGCAGAAAAAAAGGATCTCAAGAAGATCCTTTGATCTTTTCTACGGGGT
CTGACGCTCAGTGGAACGAAAACTCACGTTAAGGGATTTTGGTCATGAGATTATCAAAAAGGATCTTCAC
CTAGATCCTTTTAAATTAAAAATGAAGTTTTAAATCAATCTAAAGTATATATGTGTAACATTGGTCTAGT
GATTATTTGCCGACTACCTTGGTGATCTCGCCTTTCACGTAGTGAACAAATTCTTCCAACTGATCTGCGC
GCGAGGCCAAGCGATCTTCTTGTCCAAGATAAGCCTGCCTAGCTTCAAGTATGACGGGCTGATACTGGGC
CGGCAGGCGCTCCATTGCCCAGTCGGCAGCGACATCCTTCGGCGCGATTTTGCCGGTTACTGCGCTGTAC
CAAATGCGGGACAACGTAAGCACTACATTTCGCTCATCGCCAGCCCAGTCGGGCGGCGAGTTCCATAGCG
TTAAGGTTTCATTTAGCGCCTCAAATAGATCCTGTTCAGGAACCGGATCAAAGAGTTCCTCCGCCGCTGG
ACCTACCAAGGCAACGCTATGTTCTCTTGCTTTTGTCAGCAAGATAGCCAGATCAATGTCGATCGTGGCT
GGCTCGAAGATACCTGCAAGAATGTCATTGCGCTGCCATTCTCCAAATTGCAGTTCGCGCTTAGCTGGAT
AACGCCACGGAATGATGTCGTCGTGCACAACAATGGTGACTTCTACAGCGCGGAGAATCTCGCTCTCTCC
AGGGGAAGCCGAAGTTTCCAAAAGGTCGTTGATCAAAGCTCGCCGCGTTGTTTCATCAAGCCTTACGGTC
ACCGTAACCAGCAAATCAATATCACTGTGTGGCTTCAGGCCGCCATCCACTGCGGAGCCGTACAAATGTA
CGGCCAGCAACGTCGGTTCGAGATGGCGCTCGATGACGCCAACTACCTCTGATAGTTGAGTCGATACTTC
GGCGATCACCGCTTCCCTCATAACACCCCTTGTATTACTGTTTATGTAAGCAGACAGTTTTATTGTTCAT
GATGATATATTTTTATCTTGTGCAATGTAACATCAGAGATTTTGAGACACAACGTGGCTTTGTTGAATAA
ATCGAACTTTTGCTGAGTTGAAGGATCAGATCACGCATCTTCCCGACAACGCAGACCGTTCCGTGGCAAA
GCAAAAGTTCAAAATCACCAACTGGTCCACCTACAACAAAGCTCTCATCAACCGTGGCTCCCTCACTTTC
TGGCTGGATGATGGGGCGATTCAGGCGATCCCCATCCAACAGCCCGCCGTCGAGCGGGCT
